>Addgene plasmid #109105 | NK649 | addgene full sequence | sequence record 210564 | Addgene NGS Result
GCGAGACGAAAGGGCCTCGTGATACGCCTATTTTTATAGGTTAATGTCATGATAATAATGGTTTCTTAGA
CGTCAGGTGGCACTTTTCGGGGAAATGTGCGCGGAACCCCTATTTGTTTATTTTTCTAAATACATTCAAA
TATGTATCCGCTCATGAGACAATAACCCTGATAAATGCTTCAATAATATTGAAAAAGGAAGAGTATGAGT
ATTCAACATTTCCGTGTCGCCCTTATTCCCTTTTTTGCGGCATTTTGCCTTCCTGTTTTTGCTCACCCAG
AAACGCTGGTGAAAGTAAAAGATGCTGAAGATCAGTTGGGTGCACGAGTGGGTTACATCGAACTGGATCT
CAACAGCGGTAAGATCCTTGAGAGTTTTCGCCCCGAAGAACGTTTTCCAATGATGAGCACTTTTAAAGTT
CTGCTATGTGGCGCGGTATTATCCCGTATTGACGCCGGGCAAGAGCAACTCGGTCGCCGCATACACTATT
CTCAGAATGACTTGGTTGAGTACTCACCAGTCACAGAAAAGCATCTTACGGATGGCATGACAGTAAGAGA
ATTATGCAGTGCTGCCATAACCATGAGTGATAACACTGCGGCCAACTTACTTCTGACAACGATCGGAGGA
CCGAAGGAGCTAACCGCTTTTTTGCACAACATGGGGGATCATGTAACTCGCCTTGATCGTTGGGAACCGG
AGCTGAATGAAGCCATACCAAACGACGAGCGTGACACCACGATGCCTGTAGCAATGGCAACAACGTTGCG
CAAACTATTAACTGGCGAACTACTTACTCTAGCTTCCCGGCAACAATTAATAGACTGGATGGAGGCGGAT
AAAGTTGCAGGACCACTTCTGCGCTCGGCCCTTCCGGCTGGCTGGTTTATTGCTGATAAATCTGGAGCCG
GTGAGCGTGGGTCTCGCGGTATCATTGCAGCACTGGGGCCAGATGGTAAGCCCTCCCGTATCGTAGTTAT
CTACACGACGGGGAGTCAGGCAACTATGGATGAACGAAATAGACAGATCGCTGAGATAGGTGCCTCACTG
ATTAAGCATTGGTAACTGTCAGACCAAGTTTACTCATATATACTTTAGATTGATTTAAAACTTCATTTTT
AATTTAAAAGGATCTAGGTGAAGATCCTTTTTGATAATCTCATGACCAAAATCCCTTAACGTGAGTTTTC
GTTCCACTGAGCGTCAGACCCCGTAGAAAAGATCAAAGGATCTTCTTGAGATCCTTTTTTTCTGCGCGTA
ATCTGCTGCTTGCAAACAAAAAAACCACCGCTACCAGCGGTGGTTTGTTTGCCGGATCAAGAGCTACCAA
CTCTTTTTCCGAAGGTAACTGGCTTCAGCAGAGCGCAGATACCAAATACTGTTCTTCTAGTGTAGCCGTA
GTTAGGCCACCACTTCAAGAACTCTGTAGCACCGCCTACATACCTCGCTCTGCTAATCCTGTTACCAGTG
GCTGCTGCCAGTGGCGATAAGTCGTGTCTTACCGGGTTGGACTCAAGACGATAGTTACCGGATAAGGCGC
AGCGGTCGGGCTGAACGGGGGGTTCGTGCACACAGCCCAGCTTGGAGCGAACGACCTACACCGAACTGAG
ATACCTACAGCGTGAGCTATGAGAAAGCGCCACGCTTCCCGAAGGGAGAAAGGCGGACAGGTATCCGGTA
AGCGGCAGGGTCGGAACAGGAGAGCGCACGAGGGAGCTTCCAGGGGGAAACGCCTGGTATCTTTATAGTC
CTGTCGGGTTTCGCCACCTCTGACTTGAGCGTCGATTTTTGTGATGCTCGTCAGGGGGGCGGAGCCTATG
GAAAAACGCCAGCAACGCGGCCTTTTTACGGTTCCTGGCCTTTTGCTGGCCTTTTGCTCACATGTTCTTT
CCTGCGTTATCCCCTGATTCTGTGGATAACCGTATTACCGCCTTTGAGTGAGCTGATACCGCTCGCCGCA
GCCGAACGACCGAGCGCAGCGAGTCAGTGAGCGAGGAAGCGGAAGAGCGCCCAATACGCAAACCGCCTCT
CCCCGCGCGTTGGCCGATTCATTAATGCAGCTGGCACGACAGGTTTCCCGACTGGAAAGCGGGCAGTGAG
CGCAACGCAATTAATGTGAGTTAGCTCACTCATTAGGCACCCCAGGCTTTACACTTTATGCTTCCGGCTC
GTATGTTGTGTGGAATTGTGAGCGGATAACAATTTCACACAGGAAACAGCTATGACCATGATTACGCCAA
GCTTGTAACAAACTGCCCTGCACCTCGTCTGCCACCTCGGTTGCCACCTTGTCCTCGTTCCCCACCACCT
TGTCCTCGTCCGCTGCCAGCATCGCGATCAGCGTGCTTGCGCTTGGCGCTGCTGCTGCCGGACTTCCCGT
TATCGGCCATACTTTTTGTGGTGTTTCCAGGCGAGATGCGCTGTTGGCAAAGCAAAATGGCAAAACGGCC
TTTGCCACACGCCATCCTCGCCTCACCTCGACGTGCGGCTTTCCTAAACAGGAAACCTGACGAAACGAAT
TGAGCGCATTGGCACACGTGTGCTGTGCGCTTTGTGTCGCTGCATGCTATCCACCACGCACCACCCAATC
AGTCCAACTGTGACGTGTCACGCCTAGGCGAAAAAGCGGCGAGAGCGCCAAAGCAAACGCCAAACAAAAA
CCAAAGAAGAGCAAACGCAGCGAACTGATGTGAGACAAGGGGGCGGTGCAATGCGTCACTGAACGTGCAA
AAGCCAAAAACAACCAAGAAGCAGCTGCACAACACAACAACAACAACAACAACAACAACACCTTGTTGTC
GCAGCTCTACGTTTGGCATTTTCCTGTTGTTCTCTCTTGCGATCAGTCCGTGTCTCTTTTCTCCCCCTTT
TCCCAGACCACAACCACAAAACAACCAGCCATGGCGACGATGAGGACCTTGGCCCCGTCGGGGCGTCGCT
TGACTGCAACGTCCCGTGTCGGCTTTGACACCTTGCCGGATCAGTATGTCAACCGCGAACAGCAGCGAGG
CTTCCGCTTCAACATTGCTTGCATCGGCGAGACGGCCATCGGCAAGTCTGCGCTGCTGGATTCCCTGTTT
GACACGGACTTTGAGCAGAAGCCACACAACCACGATGAAGAGCCACACGTCGAGCACAGCTGCAAGGTTG
TGAGCGAGGGCGGCGTGGACCTGCAGCTCACCATCACGTGCTCCGTCGGTTACGGCGACCAGATTGACCG
CACAGACACCTACAAGCCTCTCCTCGACTACGTCGACGCCCAGTTCGAGGAGTACCTGCAGGAGGAGCTG
AAGATGAACCGACAGCTGCATTCATACACGGACACCCGCGTGCACGCGTGCCTGTTCCTCGTCTCTCCCA
CGGGCACCTGCCTCAAGTCTATGGATCTCGTTGCCCTCAAGAAGCTGTGCGACAAGGTCAATGTGATTGT
TGTCATCGCCAAGGCCGACACCATCACAAAATCCGAGCTCGAGCGCTTCAAGCAAACGCTTCGTGAGGAG
TTTGCTGCCAACGGTTTGCAGCTGTTCCAGCCAGAGGTTGACACAAACCAGTACCCCCTGGCTGTTGTCG
GCAGTCAGGAGAAGGTCGTCATTGGTGGCGAGAGCGTTCGTGTCCGCCAATACCCATGGGGCATCGTCGA
AGTTGAGAACGACGATCACAGCGACTTTCTTCGTCTCCGCAACCTCCTCCTCAGGACACACCTTGAGGTG
CTGCGGCTGTCGACACACACGACGTTTTACGAGCGCTATCGTCAGCGCCGGCTCGTTGATCTCGGGTTTG
CGCCGTCGGGCCGCCACACATCCACCAGCGGGGCGGACGGCGACGCAGAGGACGTGCCGGAGTCGCTGAC
GGAGGTGTATGAGCAGAAACGGCGGCAGTACAAAGAGCTCATGGCCCGCAAGGAGCAGCAGCTCAAGGAA
CAGTTCATGCAGAAGGTGAACGAGAAGGAGGGGGAGATTCGCAAGATTGAGAAGGAATTGCGCGGGAAAC
GCGATGAGCTCGTCAACATTCACCGCAGCGAAGAGGCCAAGATCAAGGCCGCTCTCCAGGCGCTTGCGCG
GGACCGCGCTGCGTGGCAGGCGGAGTGCGAGGCGCGACGCAAGGAGGAAATGAGCAAGGACTCGAAGAAG
AAGGACAAGAAGGACAAGCACCGCCACAAGGGCGGTAGCGGTGGCTCCATGGTCTCCAAGGGCGAGGAGG
ACAACATGGCTATCATCAAGGAGTTCATGCGCTTCAAGGTCCACATGGAGGGCTCCGTCAACGGCCACGA
GTTCGAGATCGAGGGCGAGGGCGAGGGCCGCCCCTACGAGGGCACCCAGACCGCCAAGCTCAAGGTGACG
AAGGGCGGCCCCCTCCCCTTCGCCTGGGACATCCTCTCCCCCCAGTTCATGTACGGCTCCAAGGCTTACG
TCAAGCACCCCGCCGACATCCCCGACTACCTCAAGCTCTCCTTCCCCGAGGGCTTCAAGTGGGAGCGCGT
CATGAACTTCGAGGACGGCGGCGTCGTCACCGTCACCCAGGACTCCTCTCTTCAGGACGGCGAGTTCATC
TACAAGGTCAAGCTGCGCGGCACCAACTTCCCCTCCGACGGCCCCGTCATGCAGAAGAAGACGATGGGTT
GGGAGGCTTCCTCCGAGCGCATGTACCCCGAGGACGGCGCCCTCAAGGGCGAGATCAAGCAGCGCCTCAA
GCTCAAGGACGGCGGCCACTACGACGCCGAGGTCAAGACCACCTACAAGGCCAAGAAGCCCGTCCAGCTC
CCCGGCGCCTACAACGTCAACATCAAGCTCGACATCACCTCCCACAACGAGGACTACACCATCGTCGAGC
AGTACGAGCGTGCCGAGGGCCGCCACAGCACGGGCGGTATGGACGAGCTTTACAAGTCTTAAGAGCTCCC
CCCAGCATTATCACGTCTACTGTGTGTATGTTGTCGCTCTCTGTTTGACCTCTCTCTTGTCTACTATGTT
GCCTCTCTCTCTTTCTTGATTGCACCCCTTTCCTCGCTACGACTACTACGACTTCCGCTACCTTGACTTT
GTTGGCTTGTTGCCACCTTTTGGTCTTGCGTTTCGTCTGCTCGTCACTCTTGTCTCTTTTTGACGACTTG
TGTGTGATGACGGCGTGAGGCTGTGACTGACTGACTCTCAACAACTTCCAATAAAAACCCCTACATCGCA
CGTGACTGACTGCACATTTAGTGAAGGGAAGGAAAAGAAGTGAGGTGTTTTCATGTACATGAGGCTTGTC
GTTGCTCTAGAGGATCCCCGGGTACCGAGCTCGAATTCACTGGCCGTCGTTTTACAACGTCGTGACTGGG
AAAACCCTGGCGTTACCCAACTTAATCGCCTTGCAGCACATCCCCCTTTCGCCAGCTGGCGTAATAGCGA
AGAGGCCCGCACCGATCGCCCTTCCCAACAGTTGCGCAGCCTGAATGGCGAATGGCGCCTGATGCGGTAT
TTTCTCCTTACGCATCTGTGCGGTATTTCACACCGCATATGGTGCACTCTCAGTACAATCTGCTCTGATG
CCGCATAGTTAAGCCAGCCCCGACACCCGCCAACACCCGCTGACGCGCCCTGACGGGCTTGTCTGCTCCC
GGCATCCGCTTACAGACAAGCTGTGACCGTCTCCGGGAGCTGCATGTGTCAGAGGTTTTCACCGTCATCA
CCGAAACGC
Features (pLannotate 1.2.2; 12 found; start..end, strand, type, name):
    100..204     +  promoter       AmpR promoter: bla
    205..1065    +  CDS            AmpR: β-lactamase; bla; confers resistance to ampicillin, carbenicillin, and related antibiotics
   1236..1824    +  rep_origin     ori: high-copy-number ColE1/pMB1/pBR322/pUC origin of replication
   2007..2099    +  CDS            lacI (fragment): lac repressor; lacI; The lac repressor binds to the lac operator to inhibit transcription in E. coli. This inhibition can be relieved by adding lactose or isopropyl-β-D-thiogalactopyranoside (IPTG).
   2112..2133    +  protein_bind   CAP binding site: CAP binding activates transcription in the presence of cAMP. E. coli catabolite activator protein
   2148..2178    +  promoter       lac promoter: promoter for the E. coli lac operon
   2186..2202    +  protein_bind   lac operator: The lac repressor binds to the lac operator to inhibit transcription in E. coli. This inhibition can be relieved by adding lactose or isopropyl-β-D-thiogalactopyranoside (IPTG). lac repressor encoded by lacI
   4179..4886    +  CDS            mCherry: mCherry is a basic (constitutively fluorescent) red fluorescent protein published in 2004, derived from Discosoma sp.. It is reported to be a very rapidly-maturing monomer with low acid sensitivity.
   5255..5288    -  misc_feature   MCS (fragment): pUC18/19 multiple cloning site
   5285..5442    +  CDS            lacZα (fragment): LacZα fragment of β-galactosidase; lacZ fragment
   5448..5547    -  misc_feature   bom (fragment): basis of mobility region from pBR322
   5649..5       -  CDS            rop (fragment) (across the origin): Rop protein, which maintains plasmids at low copy number; rop
