[The description below was written by a language model from this plasmid's Addgene catalogue record and pLannotate feature annotations shown in this document.]
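Description:
NK649 (also recorded as pDSB_0107) is a choanoflagellate expression plasmid built on the pDSB_0106 backbone for reporter gene expression in Salpingoeca rosetta. The 5,679 nt plasmid is propagated in E. coli as a high-copy construct through a ColE1/pUC-type origin and is selected with ampicillin via the β-lactamase gene and its native promoter. The remaining bacterial annotations (CAP binding site, lac promoter and operator, and fragments of lacI, lacZα, the pUC18/19 multiple cloning site, bom and rop) are remnants of a pUC-like cloning vector flanking the insertion site. They have no evident role in the eukaryotic host.

The payload was assembled by Gibson cloning and is described by its alternative name, pActAvrII_PTSG_06009_mCherry_3'efl. This name suggests a cassette in which an actin-derived promoter region drives the S. rosetta gene PTSG_06009 joined to mCherry, followed by a 3' region from the efl gene, presumably to supply 3' UTR and termination signals. Only mCherry, a monomeric, rapidly maturing red fluorescent protein, is recognised in the feature table. The roughly 2 kb stretch between the lac operator and mCherry is unannotated and presumably holds the promoter and PTSG_06009 sequence, and the region just downstream of mCherry would hold the 3' element. The position of mCherry is consistent with a C-terminal fusion, but the record does not explicitly confirm the reading frame or say what protein PTSG_06009 encodes. No marker for selection in choanoflagellates is annotated, which fits use by transient transfection. The construct is suited to visualising the expression or subcellular localisation of the tagged protein by red fluorescence in transfected S. rosetta cells.
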