Addgene plasmid #109105: NK649
Purpose: Reporter gene expression in S. rosetta
Depositing lab: Nicole King. Depositing organization: University of California, Berkeley. Publication: Transfection of choanoflagellates illuminates their cell biology and the ancestry of animal septins. Booth DS, Szmidt-Middleton H, King N. Mol Biol Cell. 2018 Dec 1;29(25):3026-3038. doi: 10.1091/mbc.E18-08-0514. Epub 2018 Oct 3. PubMed 30281390.
Backbone
  Vector backbone: pDSB_0106
  Vector type: Choanoflagellate Expression
Growth in bacteria
  Bacterial resistance: Ampicillin, 100 μg/mL
  Growth temperature: 37°C
  Growth strain: DH5alpha
  Copy number: High Copy
Gene/Insert
  Gene/Insert name: PTSG_06009 (alt name: pActAvrII_PTSG_06009_mCherry_3'efl)
  Cloning method: Gibson Cloning
Terms and licenses: Academic/Nonprofit Terms; Industry Terms: Not Available to Industry
Depositor comments: pDSB_0107 . Please visit https://www.biorxiv.org/content/early/2018/06/09/343111 for bioRxiv preprint.
How to cite: NK649 was a gift from Nicole King (Addgene plasmid # 109105 ; http://n2t.net/addgene:109105 ; RRID:Addgene_109105)
